Addgene plasmid #196462: AncPass+Q111E
Purpose: Expresses Na,K-ATPase (ATP1A1 and ATP1B1 in pFastBac Dual vector) in insect cells
Depositing lab: Susanne Dobler. Depositing organization: Universitaet Hamburg. Publication: Historical Contingency Shapes Toxin Resistance in a Specialist Avian Predator. Mohammadi S, Pradhan S, Hoffmann FG, Herrera-Álvarez S, Deng Y, Eacock A, Dobler S, Storz JF, Rowland HM. bioRxiv 2025.07.04.662692 10.1101/2025.07.04.662692.
Backbone
  Vector backbone: pFastBac Dual
  Backbone manufacturer: Thermo Fisher (Invitrogen)
  Backbone size w/o insert (bp): 5235
  Total vector size (bp): 9101
  Vector type: Insect Expression
Growth in bacteria
  Bacterial resistance: Ampicillin, 100 μg/mL
  Growth temperature: 37°C
  Growth strain: DH5alpha
  Copy number: Unknown
Gene/Insert 1
  Gene/Insert name: ATP1A1
  Species: Ancestral Passeroidea
  Insert size (bp): 3090
  Promoter: PH
  Cloning method: Restriction Enzyme; 5′ cloning site unknown (unknown if destroyed); 3′ cloning site unknown (unknown if destroyed)
  Sequencing primers: 5′ ATTCCGGATTATTCATACCGTCCCACCATCG; 3′ GTGGTATGGCTGATTATGATCCTCTAGTACTTCTC
Gene/Insert 2
  Gene/Insert name: ATP1B1
  Species: Ancestral Passeroidea
  Insert size (bp): 928
  Promoter: p10
  Cloning method: Restriction Enzyme; 5′ cloning site unknown (unknown if destroyed); 3′ cloning site unknown (unknown if destroyed)
  Sequencing primers: 5′ CGGGTTCCTTCCGGTATTGTCTCCTTC; 3′ ACGGACCTTTAATTCAACCCAACACAATATA
Resource information
  A portion of this plasmid was derived from a plasmid made by: GeneArt Gene Synthesis (Thermo Fisher Scientific)
Terms and licenses: Academic/Nonprofit Terms; Industry Terms: Not Available to Industry
How to cite: AncPass+Q111E was a gift from Susanne Dobler (Addgene plasmid # 196462 ; http://n2t.net/addgene:196462 ; RRID:Addgene_196462)
