[The description below was written by a language model from this plasmid's Addgene catalogue record and pLannotate feature annotations shown in this document.]
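Description:
AncPass+Q111E is a baculovirus donor plasmid of about 9.1 kb built on the pFastBac Dual backbone for co-expressing the two subunits of Na,K-ATPase in insect cells. In bacteria it replicates from a high-copy ColE1/pUC-type origin and is selected with ampicillin through the bla gene; an f1 origin is also present.

The expression region lies between the Tn7R and Tn7L ends of a mini-Tn7 element, together with a gentamicin acetyltransferase gene driven by the integron Pc promoter. This arrangement allows the whole cassette to be transposed into a baculovirus shuttle genome (bacmid) in a suitable E. coli host, with gentamicin resistance marking the transposed segment, so that recombinant virus can then be produced for infecting insect cells.

The payload consists of two divergently oriented transcription units. The polyhedrin (PH) promoter drives ATP1A1, the catalytic alpha subunit, which is terminated by the SV40 polyadenylation signal. On the opposite strand, the p10 promoter drives ATP1B1, the non-catalytic beta subunit that supports assembly and membrane delivery of alpha/beta heterodimers, followed by the HSV TK polyadenylation signal. The record lists both genes as reconstructed sequences of ancestral Passeroidea, derived in part from synthesized DNA; the chicken and rabbit labels in the feature table only reflect the closest database matches.

The name suggests a Q111E substitution introduced into the ancestral background, presumably in ATP1A1, although the record does not describe the mutation explicitly. No epitope tags or reporters are annotated. The associated publication concerns the evolution of toxin resistance in a specialist avian predator, which is consistent with using the recombinant pump for functional comparison of ancestral and mutant variants.
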