Features (pLannotate 1.2.2; 18 found; start..end, strand, type, name):
     81..97      +  CDS            lacZα (fragment): LacZα fragment of β-galactosidase; lacZ fragment
    102..556     +  rep_origin     f1 ori (sequence partly withheld): f1 bacteriophage origin of replication; arrow indicates direction of (+) strand synthesis
    582..686     +  promoter       AmpR promoter: bla
    687..1547    +  CDS            AmpR: β-lactamase; bla; confers resistance to ampicillin, carbenicillin, and related antibiotics
   1718..2306    +  rep_origin     ori: high-copy-number ColE1/pMB1/pBR322/pUC origin of replication
   2492..2543    -  misc_feature   bom (fragment): basis of mobility region from pBR322
   2611..2835    -  mobile_element Tn7R: mini-Tn7 element (right end of the Tn7 transposon) Tn7
   2902..3435    -  CDS            GmR: gentamycin acetyltransferase; aacC1; confers resistance to gentamycin
   3624..3652    -  promoter       Pc promoter: intI1 (promoter lies within the coding sequence); class 1 integron promoter
   3630..3989    -  CDS            YPR2_ECOLX (fragment): Protein predicted: Swiss-Prot protein existence level 4. From Escherichia coli.
   4160..4208    -  polyA_signal   HSV TK poly(A) signal: herpes simplex virus thymidine kinase polyadenylation signal (Cole and Stacy, 1985)
   4282..5196    -  CDS            ATP1B1: AT1B1_CHICK - Experimental evidence at protein level: Swiss-Prot protein existence level 1. This is the non-catalytic component of the active enzyme, which catalyzes the hydrolysis of ATP coupled with the exchange of Na(+) and K(+) ions across the plasma membrane. The beta subunit regulates, through assembly of alpha/beta heterodimers, the number of sodium pumps transported to the plasma membrane. From Gallus gallus (Chicken).
   5216..5325    -  promoter       p10 promoter: baculovirus promoter for expression in insect cells
   5349..5440    +  promoter       polyhedrin promoter: polh from Autographa californica; promoter for the baculovirus polyhedrin gene
   5483..8557    +  CDS            ATP1A1: AT1A1_RABIT - Experimental evidence at protein level: Swiss-Prot protein existence level 1. This is the catalytic component of the active enzyme, which catalyzes the hydrolysis of ATP coupled with the exchange of sodium and potassium ions across the plasma membrane. This action creates the electrochemical gradient of sodium and potassium ions, providing the energy for active transport of various nutrients (By similarity). May contribute to blood-heart barrier properties of endocardial endothelium and may control cardiac performance via endothelial Na(+)/H(+) exchange (PubMed:11738066). From Or
   8584..8667    +  CDS            large T antigen (fragment): large T antigen from SV40 (simian virus 40)
   8690..8824    +  polyA_signal   SV40 poly(A) signal: SV40 polyadenylation signal
   8853..9018    -  mobile_element Tn7L: mini-Tn7 element (left end of the Tn7 transposon) Tn7
>Addgene plasmid #196462 | AncPass+Q111E | addgene full sequence | sequence record 393046 | Addgene NGS Result
TTCTCTGTCACAGAATGAAAATTTTTCTGTCATCTCTTCGTTATTAATGTTTGTAATTGACTGAATATCA
ACGCTTATTTGCAGCCTGAATGGCGAATGGG
[124 nt withheld, positions 102-225]
C
[91 nt withheld, positions 227-317]
A
[49 nt withheld, positions 319-367]
CCTTTGACGTTGGAGTCCACGTTCTT
[37 nt withheld, positions 394-430]
ACCCTATCTCGGTCTATTCTTTTGATTTATAAGGGATTTTGCCGATTTCGGCCTATTGGTTAAAAAATGA
GCTGATTTAACAAAAATTTAACGCGAATTTTAACAAAATATTAACGCTTACAATTTAGGTGGCACTTTTC
GGGGAAATGTGCGCGGAACCCCTATTTGTTTATTTTTCTAAATACATTCAAATATGTATCCGCTCATGAG
ACAATAACCCTGATAAATGCTTCAATAATATTGAAAAAGGAAGAGTATGAGTATTCAACATTTCCGTGTC
GCCCTTATTCCCTTTTTTGCGGCATTTTGCCTTCCTGTTTTTGCTCACCCAGAAACGCTGGTGAAAGTAA
AAGATGCTGAAGATCAGTTGGGTGCACGAGTGGGTTACATCGAACTGGATCTCAACAGCGGTAAGATCCT
TGAGAGTTTTCGCCCCGAAGAACGTTTTCCAATGATGAGCACTTTTAAAGTTCTGCTATGTGGCGCGGTA
TTATCCCGTATTGACGCCGGGCAAGAGCAACTCGGTCGCCGCATACACTATTCTCAGAATGACTTGGTTG
AGTACTCACCAGTCACAGAAAAGCATCTTACGGATGGCATGACAGTAAGAGAATTATGCAGTGCTGCCAT
AACCATGAGTGATAACACTGCGGCCAACTTACTTCTGACAACGATCGGAGGACCGAAGGAGCTAACCGCT
TTTTTGCACAACATGGGGGATCATGTAACTCGCCTTGATCGTTGGGAACCGGAGCTGAATGAAGCCATAC
CAAACGACGAGCGTGACACCACGATGCCTGTAGCAATGGCAACAACGTTGCGCAAACTATTAACTGGCGA
ACTACTTACTCTAGCTTCCCGGCAACAATTAATAGACTGGATGGAGGCGGATAAAGTTGCAGGACCACTT
CTGCGCTCGGCCCTTCCGGCTGGCTGGTTTATTGCTGATAAATCTGGAGCCGGTGAGCGTGGGTCTCGCG
GTATCATTGCAGCACTGGGGCCAGATGGTAAGCCCTCCCGTATCGTAGTTATCTACACGACGGGGAGTCA
GGCAACTATGGATGAACGAAATAGACAGATCGCTGAGATAGGTGCCTCACTGATTAAGCATTGGTAACTG
TCAGACCAAGTTTACTCATATATACTTTAGATTGATTTAAAACTTCATTTTTAATTTAAAAGGATCTAGG
TGAAGATCCTTTTTGATAATCTCATGACCAAAATCCCTTAACGTGAGTTTTCGTTCCACTGAGCGTCAGA
CCCCGTAGAAAAGATCAAAGGATCTTCTTGAGATCCTTTTTTTCTGCGCGTAATCTGCTGCTTGCAAACA
AAAAAACCACCGCTACCAGCGGTGGTTTGTTTGCCGGATCAAGAGCTACCAACTCTTTTTCCGAAGGTAA
CTGGCTTCAGCAGAGCGCAGATACCAAATACTGTTCTTCTAGTGTAGCCGTAGTTAGGCCACCACTTCAA
GAACTCTGTAGCACCGCCTACATACCTCGCTCTGCTAATCCTGTTACCAGTGGCTGCTGCCAGTGGCGAT
AAGTCGTGTCTTACCGGGTTGGACTCAAGACGATAGTTACCGGATAAGGCGCAGCGGTCGGGCTGAACGG
GGGGTTCGTGCACACAGCCCAGCTTGGAGCGAACGACCTACACCGAACTGAGATACCTACAGCGTGAGCT
ATGAGAAAGCGCCACGCTTCCCGAAGGGAGAAAGGCGGACAGGTATCCGGTAAGCGGCAGGGTCGGAACA
GGAGAGCGCACGAGGGAGCTTCCAGGGGGAAACGCCTGGTATCTTTATAGTCCTGTCGGGTTTCGCCACC
TCTGACTTGAGCGTCGATTTTTGTGATGCTCGTCAGGGGGGCGGAGCCTATGGAAAAACGCCAGCAACGC
GGCCTTTTTACGGTTCCTGGCCTTTTGCTGGCCTTTTGCTCACATGTTCTTTCCTGCGTTATCCCCTGAT
TCTGTGGATAACCGTATTACCGCCTTTGAGTGAGCTGATACCGCTCGCCGCAGCCGAACGACCGAGCGCA
GCGAGTCAGTGAGCGAGGAAGCGGAAGAGCGCCTGATGCGGTATTTTCTCCTTACGCATCTGTGCGGTAT
TTCACACCGCATAGACCAGCCGCGTAACCTGGCAAAATCGGTTACGGTTGAGTAATAAATGGATGCCCTG
CGTAAGCGGGTGTGGGCGGACAATAAAGTCTTAAACTGAACAAAATAGATCTAAACTATGACAATAAAGT
CTTAAACTAGACAGAATAGTTGTAAACTGAAATCAGTCCAGTTATGCTGTGAAAAAGCATACTGGACTTT
TGTTATGGCTAAAGCAAACTCTTCATTTTCTGAAGTGCAAATTGCCCGTCGTATTAAAGAGGGGCGTGGC
CAAGGGCATGGTAAAGACTATATTCGCGGCGTTGTGACAATTTACCGAACAACTCCGCGGCCGGGAAGCC
GATCTCGGCTTGAACGAATTGTTAGGTGGCGGTACTTGGGTCGATATCAAAGTGCATCACTTCTTCCCGT
ATGCCCAACTTTGTATAGAGAGCCACTGCGGGATCGTCACCGTAATCTGCTTGCACGTAGATCACATAAG
CACCAAGCGCGTTGGCCTCATGCTTGAGGAGATTGATGAGCGCGGTGGCAATGCCCTGCCTCCGGTGCTC
GCCGGAGACTGCGAGATCATAGATATAGATCTCACTACGCGGCTGCTCAAACTTGGGCAGAACGTAAGCC
GCGAGAGCGCCAACAACCGCTTCTTGGTCGAAGGCAGCAAGCGCGATGAATGTCTTACTACGGAGCAAGT
TCCCGAGGTAATCGGAGTCCGGCTGATGTTGGGAGTAGGTGGCTACGTCTCCGAACTCACGACCGAAAAG
ATCAAGAGCAGCCCGCATGGATTTGACTTGGTCAGGGCCGAGCCTACATGTGCGAATGATGCCCATACTT
GAGCCACCTAACTTTGTTTTAGGGCGACTGCCCTGCTGCGTAACATCGTTGCTGCTGCGTAACATCGTTG
CTGCTCCATAACATCAAACATCGACCCACGGCGTAACGCGCTTGCTGCTTGGATGCCCGAGGCATAGACT
GTACAAAAAAACAGTCATAACAAGCCATGAAAACCGCCACTGCGCCGTTACCACCGCTGCGTTCGGTCAA
GGTTCTGGACCAGTTGCGTGAGCGCATACGCTACTTGCATTACAGTTTACGAACCGAACAGGCTTATGTC
AACTGGGTTCGTGCCTTCATCCGTTTCCACGGTGTGCGTCACCCGGCAACCTTGGGCAGCAGCGAAGTCG
AGGCATTTCTGTCCTGGCTGGCGAACGAGCGCAAGGTTTCGGTCTCCACGCATCGTCAGGCATTGGCGGC
CTTGCTGTTCTTCTACGGCAAGGTGCTGTGCACGGATCTGCCCTTGCTTCAGGAGATCGGTAGACCTCGG
CCGTCGCGGCGCTTGCCGGTGGTGCTGACCCCGGATGAAGTGGTTCGCATCCTCGGTTTTCTGGAAGGCG
AGCATCGTTTGTTCGCCCAGGACTCTAGCTATAGTTCTAGTGGTTGGCTACGTACCCGTAGTGGCTATGG
CAGGGCTTGCCGCCCCGACGTTGGCTGCGAGCCCTGGGCCTTCACCCGAACTTGGGGGTTGGGGTGGGGA
AAAGGAAGAAACGCGGGCGTATTGGTCCCAATGGGGTCTCGGTGGGGTATCGACAGAGTGCCAGCCCTGG
GACCGAACCCCGCGTTTATGAACAAACGACCCAACACCCGTGCGTTTTATTCTGTCTTTTTATTGCCGTC
ATAGCGCGGGTTCCTTCCGGTATTGTCTCCTTCCGTGTTTCAGTTAGCCTCCCCCATCTCCCGGTACCTT
AGGAGGACTTGATATCGAACTTGATGTCGAAACGGCCCTGGAAACGGTCCTTGTCGGAGTAGACGATGTT
TTGACCGTAAGCACGGCACTCGACACGCACTTCCACGTCGTAGGTCAGGTTGGTGAACTGCACAGCCACC
AGAGGTTGCAGGTAACGGGGCTGCAGCAGCTTTCCGTAGTAGGGGTAGTACTGCAGGCCGAAACCAGGGT
AACCGCCCATGCCGTAGTACTCGACGGTGCCGATCTTGTCAGCGTCCTCTTCACGCTTGGCCACGCAGTG
CACGGGGATCAAGTTGGGGTTGTACTTAGCCATCACTTCAGGAGGCAGGGACTCGTTGATAGGAGCCTGG
GGCTTGAATCCGATGATACGGTTCAGCTTGACCAGGATGCAAGGCTTGCCGTCCTTGTAACCGTAGGTGG
GGTCGTTCAGTCCGGAGCAGTTCTCGAGCCACTCGCGCTTGAACTTGCAGACTTTCTTCTGGCCCTGAGC
GTCGTTGTAGGGACCACGCTCTTTGTACTCGGTAGGGGTGTCTCCGCAGTCCTGGAACACGATGTTCTCG
GTCTGCTGCTCAGCGGAGTAGTCGCGCAGGAAGTTGTCCAGGTTACGCACGTAGGGCTCGTAGGAACGAG
GCTCGGAAGCGGTGAAGGAGATCTCGGTCTTTTGCACCTGAGGCACTTGGGTCAGTCCAGGAGGAGCCAC
ACGGTCTTGGTACTTGGGCTCGAACTCGGACACGGTCAGCAGCATCACTTGGATGGTGCCGATGAAGATA
CCAGCCAGGCAACCGTAGAAGATCACGTAGAACAGCAGGATCTTGAACCAGGAACCACCGGTACGACCCA
GCAGCTCTTTCTTCTCGGAGTTCCAGATGAACTTCTTCCAGTTGCCGTCGCCGTCTTTAGCCTTGCCACG
AGCCATGATCAAGTCTTCGTCGAGTGATTGTAAATAAAATGTAATTTACAGTATAGTATTTTAATTAATA
TACAAATGATTTGATAATAATTCTTATTTAACTATAATATATTGTGTTGGGTTGAATTAAAGGTCCGTAT
ACTCCGGAATATTAATAGATCATGGAGATAATTAAAATGATAACCATCTCGCAAATAAATAAGTATTTTA
CTGTTTTCGTAACAGTTTTGTAATAAAAAAACCTATAAATATTCCGGATTATTCATACCGTCCCACCATC
GGGCGCGGATCCATGGGCAAAGGTGCTGGTCGTGATAAGTACGAGCCCACCGCTACCTCTGAGCACGGTG
GCAAGAAGAAGAAAAAGGGCAAGAAAGAACGCGAGCGCGACATGGACGAGCTGAAGAAAGAGGTGGTCAT
GGACGACCACAAGCTGTCCCTGGACGAACTGCACCGTAAATACGGCACCGACCTGTCTCGTGGACTGACC
TCTGCTCGTGCTGCTGAGATCTTGGCTCGTGACGGTCCCAACGCTCTGACCCCTCCTCCTACTACTCCCG
AATGGGTCAAGTTCTGCCGTCAGCTGTTCGGTGGTTTCTCCCTGCTGCTGTGGATCGGTGCTATCCTGTG
CTTCCTGGCTTACGGTATCGAGTCTCTGATGGAAGAGGAACCCAACAACGACAACCTGTACCTGGGTATC
GTGCTGGCTGCTGTCGTGATTATTACCGGTTGCTTCAGCTACTACCAAGAGGCCAAGTCCTCCAAGATCA
TGGAATCCTTCAAGAACCTGGTGCCTCAGCAGGCTCTGGTCGTGCGTAACGGCGAGAAGATGTCCATCAA
CGCTGAGGGTGTCGTCGTGGGCGACCTGGTTGAAGTGAAAGGTGGCGACCGCATCCCCGCTGACCTGCGT
ATCATTTCCGCTCACGGTTGCAAGGTGGACAACTCCTCTCTGACCGGCGAATCCGAGCCTCAGACTCGTT
CTCCTGACTTCTCCCACGAGAACCCTCTGGAAACCCGTAACATTGCTTTCTTCTCCACCAACTGCGTCGA
GGGCACCGCTCGTGGTATCGTGATCTCTACTGGCGACCGTACCGTGATGGGTCGTATCGCTTCTCTGGCT
TCCGGCCTGGAAGGTGGAAAGACCCCTATCGCTATGGAAATCGAGCACTTCATCCACCTGATTACCGGTG
TCGCTGTGTTCCTGGGCGTGTCCTTCTTCATCCTGTCACTGATCCTCGAGTACACCTGGCTCGAGGCTGT
GATCTTCCTGATCGGTATCATCGTGGCTAACGTGCCCGAGGGACTGCTGGCTACTGTGACTGTGTGCCTG
ACTCTGACCGCTAAGCGTATGGCTCGCAAGAACTGCCTGGTCAAGAACTTGGAGGCTGTGGAAACCCTGG
GTTCCACCTCCACCATCTGCTCCGACAAGACCGGTACTCTGACCCAGAACCGTATGACCGTGGCTCACAT
GTGGTTCGACAACCAGATCCACGAGGCTGACACCACCGAGAACCAGTCCGGTGCTTCCTTCGACAAGTCC
TCTGCTACCTGGACCGCTCTGTCCCGTATCGCTGGACTGTGTAACCGTGCTGTTTTCCAGGCTGGCCAAG
AGAACGTGCCCATCCTGAAAAGAGCTGTGGCTGGCGACGCTTCCGAGTCCGCTTTGCTGAAGTGCATCGA
GCTGTGCTGCGGTTCCGTGAAGCAGATGCGTGAACGTTACCCCAAGGTGGTCGAGATCCCCTTCAACTCT
ACCAACAAGTACCAGCTGTCCATCCACAAGAACGCTAACCCCTCCGAGTCTCGTTACCTGCTGGTCATGA
AGGGTGCTCCCGAGCGTATCCTGGACCGTTGCTCTACCATCCTGATCCACGGCAAAGAGCAGCCTCTGGA
CGAGGAAATGAAGGACGCTTTCCAGAACGCTTACCTGGAACTCGGTGGCCTGGGAGAACGTGTGTTGGGA
TTCTGCCACCTCGCTCTGCCCGACGATCAATTCCCTGACGGTTTCCAGTTCGACACCGACGACCTGAACT
TCCCCGTGGACAAGCTGTGCTTCGTGGGCCTGATGTCCATGATCGACCCTCCAAGAGCTGCTGTGCCAGA
CGCTGTTGGAAAGTGCCGTTCCGCTGGTATCAAAGTGATCATGGTCACCGGCGATCACCCCATCACCGCT
AAGGCTATCGCTAAAGGCGTGGGTATCATCTCCGAGGGCAACGAGACTGTCGAGGATATCGCTGCTCGTC
TGAACATCCCTGTCTCTCAAGTGAACCCTCGTGACGCTAAGGCCTGCGTGGTGCACGGTTCTGACCTGAA
GGACATGACCTCCGAGCAGCTGGACGACATCCTGCTGCACCACACCGAGATCGTGTTCGCTCGTACATCC
CCTCAGCAAAAGCTGATCATCGTCGAGGGTTGCCAGCGTCAGGGTGCTATCGTTGCTGTAACTGGCGACG
GTGTCAACGACTCCCCTGCTCTGAAAAAGGCTGACATCGGAGTGGCTATGGGAATCGCTGGTTCCGACGT
GTCCAAGCAGGCTGCTGACATGATCCTGCTCGACGACAACTTCGCTTCCATCGTGACCGGCGTGGAAGAG
GGTCGTCTGATCTTCGACAACTTGAAGAAGTCGATCGCTTACACCCTGACCTCTAACATCCCCGAGATCA
CCCCTTTCTTGATCTTCATCATTGCGAACATCCCACTGCCTCTGGGCACCGTGACCATCCTGTGCATCGA
CCTGGGTACTGACATGGTGCCCGCTATCTCCCTCGCTTACGAGCAGGCTGAGTCCGACATCATGAAGCGC
CAGCCTCGTAACCCCAAGACCGACAAGCTGGTCAACGAGAGGCTGATCTCCATGGCCTACGGCCAGATCG
GCATGATCCAAGCTCTCGGTGGCTTCTTCACCTACTTCGTCATCATGGCTGAGAACGGTTTCTGGCCCTC
TGGCCTGTTGGGTATCCGTGTGCAATGGGACGACCGTTGGATCAACGACGTCGAGGACTCCTACGGACAG
CAGTGGACTTACGAACAGCGCAAGATCGTCGAGTTCACTTGCCACACCGCTTTCTTCGTGTCCATCGTGG
TGGTGCAGTGGGCTGACCTGATCATCTGCAAGACCCGTCGTAACTCCGTGTTCCAGCAGGGCATGAAGAA
CAAGATCCTCATCTTCGGCCTGTTCGAGGAAACCGCTCTGGCTGCTTTCCTGTCTTACTGCCCCGGCATG
GATGTGGCTCTGCGTATGTACCCTCTGAAGCCCACCTGGTGGTTCTGCGCTTTCCCCTACTCTCTGTTGA
TCTTCGTGTACGATGAAGTCCGCAAGCTCATCATCCGTCGCAACCCTGGTGGATGGGTCGAGCGTGAAAC
CTACTACTAAAAGCTTGTCGAGAAGTACTAGAGGATCATAATCAGCCATACCACATTTGTAGAGGTTTTA
CTTGCTTTAAAAAACCTCCCACACCTCCCCCTGAACCTGAAACATAAAATGAATGCAATTGTTGTTGTTA
ACTTGTTTATTGCAGCTTATAATGGTTACAAATAAAGCAATAGCATCACAAATTTCACAAATAAAGCATT
TTTTTCACTGCATTCTAGTTGTGGTTTGTCCAAACTCATCAATGTATCTTATCATGTCTGGATCTGATCA
CTGCTTGAGCCTAGGAGATCCGAACCAGATAAGTGAAATCTAGTTCCAAACTATTTTGTCATTTTTAATT
TTCGTATTAGCTTACGACGCTACACCCAGTTCCCATCTATTTTGTCACTCTTCCCTAAATAATCCTTAAA
AACTCCATTTCCACCCCTCCCAGTTCCCAACTATTTTGTCCGCCCACAGCGGGGCATTTTTCTTCCTGTT
ATGTTTTTAATCAAACATCCTGCCAACTCCATGTGACAAACCGTCATCTTCGGCTACTTT
